>Addgene plasmid #152690 | pGBW-m4134255 | depositor full sequence | sequence record 295702 | Full Sequence
CACCATGGATCTGTTTATGCGTATATTCACCATCGGCACGGTTACATTGAAGCAAGGGGAAATTAAAGAC
GCAACTCCCAGTGACTTCGTACGGGCGACCGCTACAATTCCGATCCAGGCCAGCCTCCCTTTTGGATGGC
TTATCGTCGGCGTGGCCCTACTGGCTGTGTTTCAGTCGGCATCAAAGATAATCACTCTGAAAAAGCGATG
GCAGTTAGCCCTTAGCAAAGGTGTGCACTTCGTATGCAATTTGCTGCTCCTGTTCGTCACCGTTTATTCC
CATCTGCTCCTGGTGGCTGCCGGATTGGAGGCACCATTTTTATACCTATACGCCCTCGTGTATTTTCTGC
AATCTATTAACTTCGTCCGCATTATCATGAGACTCTGGCTCTGTTGGAAGTGCAGGTCTAAAAATCCCTT
GTTATATGATGCCAACTACTTCCTGTGTTGGCACACTAACTGCTATGACTACTGTATTCCATACAATTCA
GTTACCTCCAGTATAGTGATCACATCTGGGGATGGTACGACTTCGCCTATTTCCGAGCATGACTATCAGA
TCGGCGGGTACACAGAAAAGTGGGAGAGCGGAGTCAAGGATTGCGTGGTGCTTCACTCCTATTTCACCAG
TGACTACTACCAGCTTTATAGCACACAACTTTCAACAGACACCGGCGTGGAGCATGTGACTTTTTTCATT
TATAATAAAATCGTTGATGAACCGGAGGAACACGTTCAGATACACACTATCGACGGCAGCTCTGGTGTCG
TCAACCCTGTTATGGAGCCCATTTACGATGAACCAACGACCACAACATCTGTACCTCTGGAAAACCTTTA
CTTTCAGTCGAAAGAAACCGCGGCAGCTAAGTTCGAGAGGCAGCACATGGACAGTTAAGGATCCGCAGGC
CTCTGCTAGCTTGACTGACTGAGATACAGCGTACCTTCAGCTCACAGACATGATAAGATACATTGATGAG
TTTGGACAAACCACAACTAGAATGCAGTGAAAAAAATGCTTTATTTGTGAAATTTGTGATGCTATTGCTT
TATTTGTAACCATTATAAGCTGCAATAAACAAGTTAACAACAACAATTGCATTCATTTTATGTTTCAGGT
TCAGGGGGAGGTGTGGGAGGTTTTTTAAAGCAAGTAAAACCTCTACAAATGTGGTATTGGCCCATCTCTA
TCGGTATCGTAGCATAACCCCTTGGGGCCTCTAAACGGGTCTTGAGGGGTTTTTTGTGCCCCTCGGGCCG
GATTGCTATCTACCGGCATTGGCGCAGAAAAAAATGCCTGATGCGACGCTGCGCGTCTTATACTCCCACA
TATGCCAGATTCAGCAACGGATACGGCTTCCCCAACTTGCCCACTTCCATACGTGTCCTCCTTACCAGAA
ATTTATCCTTAAGGTCGTCAGCTATCCTGCAGGCGATCTCTCGATTTCGATCAAGACATTCCTTTAATGG
TCTTTTCTGGACACCACTAGGGGTCAGAAGTAGTTCATCAAACTTTCTTCCCTCCCTAATCTCATTGGTT
ACCTTGGGCTATCGAAACTTAATTAACCAGTCAAGTCAGCTACTTGGCGAGATCGACTTGTCTGGGTTTC
GACTACGCTCAGAATTGCGTCAGTCAAGTTCGATCTGGTCCTTGCTATTGCACCCGTTCTCCGATTACGA
GTTTCATTTAAATCATGTGAGCAAAAGGCCAGCAAAAGGCCAGGAACCGTAAAAAGGCCGCGTTGCTGGC
GTTTTTCCATAGGCTCCGCCCCCCTGACGAGCATCACAAAAATCGACGCTCAAGTCAGAGGTGGCGAAAC
CCGACAGGACTATAAAGATACCAGGCGTTTCCCCCTGGAAGCTCCCTCGTGCGCTCTCCTGTTCCGACCC
TGCCGCTTACCGGATACCTGTCCGCCTTTCTCCCTTCGGGAAGCGTGGCGCTTTCTCATAGCTCACGCTG
TAGGTATCTCAGTTCGGTGTAGGTCGTTCGCTCCAAGCTGGGCTGTGTGCACGAACCCCCCGTTCAGCCC
GACCGCTGCGCCTTATCCGGTAACTATCGTCTTGAGTCCAACCCGGTAAGACACGACTTATCGCCACTGG
CAGCAGCCACTGGTAACAGGATTAGCAGAGCGAGGTATGTAGGCGGTGCTACAGAGTTCTTGAAGTGGTG
GCCTAACTACGGCTACACTAGAAGAACAGTATTTGGTATCTGCGCTCTGCTGAAGCCAGTTACCTTCGGA
AAAAGAGTTGGTAGCTCTTGATCCGGCAAACAAACCACCGCTGGTAGCGGTGGTTTTTTTGTTTGCAAGC
AGCAGATTACGCGCAGAAAAAAAGGATCTCAAGAAGATCCTTTGATCTTTTCTACGGGGTCTGACGCTCA
GTGGAACGAAAACTCACGTTAAGGGATTTTGGTCATGAGATTATCAAAAAGGATCTTCACCTAGATCCTT
TTAAATTAAAAATGAAGTTTTAAATCAATCTAAAGTATATATGAGTAAACTTGGTCTGACAGTTACCAAT
GCTTAATCAGTGAGGCACCTATCTCAGCGATCTGTCTATTTCGTTCATCCATAGTTGCATTTAAATTTCC
GAACTCTCCAAGGCCCTCGTCGGAAAATCTTCAAACCTTTCGTCCGATCCATCTTGCAGGCTACCTCTCG
AACGAACTATCGCAAGTCTCTTGGCCGGCCTTGCGCCTTGGCTATTGCTTGGCAGCGCCTATCGCCAGGT
ATTACTCCAATCCCGAATATCCGAGATCGGGATCACCCGAGAGAAGTTCAACCTACATCCTCAATCCCGA
TCTATCCGAGATCCGAGGAATATCGAAATCGGGGCGCGCCTGGCCTCCGCGCCGGGTTTTGGCGCCTCCC
GCGGGCGCCCCCCTCGTCACGGCGAGCGCTGCCACGTCAGACGAAGGGCGCAGGAGCGTCCTGATCCTTC
CGCCCGGACGCTCAGGACAGCGGCCCGCTGCTCATAAGACTCGGCCTTAGAACCCCAGTATCAGCAGAAG
GACATTTTAGGACGGGACTTGGGTGACTCTAGGGCACTGGTTTTCTTTCCAGAGAGCGGAACAGGCGAGG
AAAAGTAGTCCCTTCTCGGCGATTCTGCGGAGGGATCTCCGTGGGGCGGTGAACGCCGATGATTATATAA
GGACGCGCCGGGTGTGGCACAGCTAGTTCCGTCGCAGCCGGGATTTGGGTCGCGGTTCTTGTTTGTGGAT
CGCTGTGATCGTCACTTGGTGAGTAGCGGGCTGCTGGGCTGGCCGGGGCTTTCGTGGCCGCCGGGCCGCT
CGGTGGGACGGAAGCGTGTGGAGAGACCGCCAAGGGCTGTAGTCTGGGTCCGCGAGCAAGGTTGCCCTGA
ACTGGGGGTTGGGGGGAGCGCAGCAAAATGGCGGCTGTTCCCGAGTCTTGAATGGAAGACGCTTGTGAGG
CGGGCTGTGAGGTCGTTGAAACAAGGTGGGGGGCATGGTGGGCGGCAAGAACCCAAGGTCTTGAGCCCTT
CGCTAATGCGGGAAAGCTCTTATTCGGGTGAGATGGGCTGGGCACCATCTGGGGACCCTGACGTGAAGTT
TGTCACTGACTGGAGAACTCGGTTTGTCGTCTGTTGCGGGGGCGGCAGTTATGGCGGTGCCGTTGGGCAG
TGCACCCGTACCTTTGGGAGCGCGCGCCCTCGTCGTGTCGTGACGTCACCCGTTCTGTTGGCTTATAATG
CAGGGTGGGGCCACCTGCCGGTAGGTGTGCGGTAGGCTTTTCTCCGTCGCAGGACGCAGGGTTCGGGCCT
AGGGTAGGCTCTCCTGAATCGACAGGCGCCGGACCTCTGGTGAGGGGAGGGATAAGTGAGGCGTCAGTTT
CTTTGGTCGGTTTTATGTACCTATCTTCTTAAGTAGCTGAAGCTCCGGTTTTGAACTATGCGCTCGGGGT
TGGCGAGTGTGTTTTGTGAAGTTTTTTAGGCACCTTTTGAAATGTAATCATTTGGGTCAATATGTAATTT
TCAGTGTTAGACTTGTAAATTGTCCGCTAAATTCTGGCCGTTTTTGGCTTTTTTGTTAGACAACATGGGT
AAAAAGCCTGAACTCACCGCGACGTCTGTCGAGAAGTTTCTGATCGAAAAGTTCGACAGCGTCTCCGACC
TGATGCAGCTCTCGGAGGGCGAAGAATCTCGTGCTTTCAGCTTCGATGTAGGAGGGCGTGGATATGTCCT
GCGGGTAAATAGCTGCGCCGATGGTTTCTACAAAGATCGTTATGTTTATCGGCACTTTGCATCCGCCGCG
CTCCCGATTCCGGAAGTGCTTGACATTGGGGAGTTCAGCGAGAGCCTGACCTATTGCATCTCCCGCCGTG
CACAGGGTGTCACGTTGCAAGACCTGCCTGAAACCGAACTGCCCGCTGTTCTGCAGCCGGTCGCGGAGGC
AATGGATGCCATCGCTGCCGCCGATCTTAGCCAGACGAGCGGGTTCGGCCCATTCGGACCGCAAGGAATC
GGTCAATACACTACATGGCGTGATTTCATATGCGCGATTGCTGATCCCCATGTGTATCACTGGCAAACTG
TGATGGACGACACCGTCAGTGCGTCCGTCGCGCAGGCTCTCGATGAGCTGATGCTTTGGGCCGAGGACTG
CCCCGAAGTCCGGCACCTCGTGCACGCGGATTTCGGCTCCAACAATGTCCTGACGGACAATGGCCGCATA
ACAGCGGTCATTGACTGGAGCGAGGCGATGTTCGGGGATTCCCAATACGAGGTCGCCAACATCTTCTTCT
GGAGGCCGTGGTTGGCTTGTATGGAGCAGCAGACGCGCTACTTCGAGCGGAGGCATCCGGAGCTTGCAGG
ATCGCCCCGGCTCCGGGCGTATATGCTCCGCATTGGTCTTGACCAACTCTATCAGAGCTTGGTTGACGGC
AATTTCGATGATGCAGCTTGGGCGCAGGGTCGATGCGACGCAATCGTCCGATCCGGAGCCGGGACTGTCG
GGCGTACACAAATCGCCCGCAGAAGCGCCGCCGTCTGGACCGATGGCTGTGTAGAAGTACTCGCCGATAG
TGGAAACCGACGCCCCAGCACTCGTCCGAGGGCAAAGGAATAAGCTAGTATGTAAGCCTAGTCTTAGATA
ATAAAATCGCTATCCATCGAAGATGGATGTGTGTTGGTTTTTTGTGTGTGTAACGCTAGGCGCGCCTGGT
GTACCGAGAACGATCCTCTCAGTGCGAGTCTCGACGATCCATATCGTTGCTTGGCAGTCAGCCAGTCGGA
ATCCAGCTTGGGACCCAGGAAGTCCAATCGTCAGATATTGTACTCAAGCCTGGTCACGGCAGCGTACCGA
TCTGTTTAAACCTAGATATTGATAGTCTGATCGGTCAACGTATAATCGAGTCCTAGCTTTTGCAAACATC
TATCAAGAGACAGGATCAGCAGGAGGCTTTCGCATGAGTATTCAACATTTCCGTGTCGCCCTTATTCCCT
TTTTTGCGGCATTTTGCCTTCCTGTTTTTGCTCACCCAGAAACGCTGGTGAAAGTAAAAGATGCTGAAGA
TCAGTTGGGTGCGCGAGTGGGTTACATCGAACTGGATCTCAACAGCGGTAAGATCCTTGAGAGTTTTCGC
CCCGAAGAACGCTTTCCAATGATGAGCACTTTTAAAGTTCTGCTATGTGGCGCGGTATTATCCCGTATTG
ACGCCGGGCAAGAGCAACTCGGTCGCCGCATACACTATTCTCAGAATGACTTGGTTGAGTATTCACCAGT
CACAGAAAAGCATCTTACGGATGGCATGACAGTAAGAGAATTATGCAGTGCTGCCATAACCATGAGTGAT
AACACTGCGGCCAACTTACTTCTGACAACGATTGGAGGACCGAAGGAGCTAACCGCTTTTTTGCACAACA
TGGGGGATCATGTAACTCGCCTTGATCGTTGGGAACCGGAGCTGAATGAAGCCATACCAAACGACGAGCG
TGACACCACGATGCCTGTAGCAATGGCAACAACCTTGCGTAAACTATTAACTGGCGAACTACTTACTCTA
GCTTCCCGGCAACAGTTGATAGACTGGATGGAGGCGGATAAAGTTGCAGGACCACTTCTGCGCTCGGCCC
TTCCGGCTGGCTGGTTTATTGCTGATAAATCTGGAGCCGGTGAGCGTGGGTCTCGCGGTATCATTGCAGC
ACTGGGGCCAGATGGTAAGCCCTCCCGTATCGTAGTTATCTACACGACGGGGAGTCAGGCAACTATGGAT
GAACGAAATAGACAGATCGCTGAGATAGGTGCCTCACTGATTAAGCATTGGTAACCGATTCTAGGTGCAT
TGGCGCAGAAAAAAATGCCTGATGCGACGCTGCGCGTCTTATACTCCCACATATGCCAGATTCAGCAACG
GATACGGCTTCCCCAACTTGCCCACTTCCATACGTGTCCTCCTTACCAGAAATTTATCCTTAAGATCGTT
TAAACTCGACTCTGGCTCTATCGAATCTCCGTCGTTTCGAGCTTACGCGAACAGCCGTGGCGCTCATTTG
CTCGTCGGGCATCGAATCTCGTCAGCTATCGTCAGCTTACCTTTTTGGCAGCGATCGCGGCTCCCGACAT
CTTGGACCATTAGCTCCACAGGTATCTTCTTCCCTCTAGTGGTCATAACAGCAGCTTCAGCTACCTCTCA
ATTCAAAAAACCCCTCAAGACCCGTTTAGAGGCCCCAAGGGGTTATGCTATCAATCGTTGCGTTACACAC
ACAAAAAACCAACACACATCCATCTTCGATGGATAGCGATTTTATTATCTAACTGCTGATCGAGTGTAGC
CAGATCTAGTAATCAATTACGGGGTCATTAGTTCATAGCCCATATATGGAGTTCCGCGTTACATAACTTA
CGGTAAATGGCCCGCCTGGCTGACCGCCCAACGACCCCCGCCCATTGACGTCAATAATGACGTATGTTCC
CATAGTAACGCCAATAGGGACTTTCCATTGACGTCAATGGGTGGAGTATTTACGGTAAACTGCCCACTTG
GCAGTACATCAAGTGTATCATATGCCAAGTACGCCCCCTATTGACGTCAATGACGGTAAATGGCCCGCCT
GGCATTATGCCCAGTACATGACCTTATGGGACTTTCCTACTTGGCAGTACATCTACGTATTAGTCATCGC
TATTACCATGCTGATGCGGTTTTGGCAGTACATCAATGGGCGTGGATAGCGGTTTGACTCACGGGGATTT
CCAAGTCTCCACCCCATTGACGTCAATGGGAGTTTGTTTTGGCACCAAAATCAACGGGACTTTCCAAAAT
GTCGTAACAACTCCGCCCCATTGACGCAAATGGGCGGTAGGCGTGTACGGTGGGAGGTCTATATAAGCAG
AGCTGGTTTAGTGAACCGTCAGATCAGATCTTTGTCGATCCTACCATCCACTCGACACACCCGCCAGCGG
CCGC
Features (pLannotate 1.2.2; 19 found; start..end, strand, type, name):
      5..829     +  CDS            AP3A_SARS2: Experimental evidence at protein level: Swiss-Prot protein existence level 1. Plays a role in virus egress via lysosomal trafficking (PubMed:33157038, PubMed:33422265). Forms homotetrameric ion channels (viroporin) localized at endosomes and lysosomes, that may induce deacidification of lysosomes thereby allowing safe virion egress through lysosomal trafficking (By similarity) (PubMed:33157038, PubMed:33422265). Also blocks formation of autolysosomes through binding and sequestering host TMUB1/HOPS on late endosomes. This prevents fusion of autophagosomes with lysosomes, disrupting autophagy a
    964..1085    -  polyA_signal   SV40 poly(A) signal: SV40 polyadenylation signal
   1108..1177    -  CDS            large T antigen (fragment): large T antigen from SV40 (simian virus 40)
   1200..1246    +  terminator     T7 terminator: transcription terminator for bacteriophage T7 RNA polymerase
   1276..1412    +  terminator     rrnG terminator: transcription terminator from the E. coli ribosomal RNA rrnG operon (Albrechtsen et al., 1991)
   1457..1528    +  misc_feature   3' β-globin insulator: insulator downstream of the human β-globin locus (Farrell et al., 2002)
   1754..2342    -  rep_origin     ori: high-copy-number ColE1/pMB1/pBR322/pUC origin of replication
   2514..2578    -  CDS            bla(M) (fragment): β-lactamase lacking the signal sequence; bla(M); allows cytosolic expression of β-lactamase
   2842..4051    +  promoter       UbC promoter: human ubiquitin C promoter
   4061..5082    +  CDS            HygR (fragment): hygromycin B phosphotransferase confers resistance to hygromycin
   5110..5158    +  polyA_signal   poly(A) signal: synthetic polyadenylation signal
   5424..6284    +  CDS            AmpR: β-lactamase; bla; confers resistance to ampicillin, carbenicillin, and related antibiotics
   6297..6433    +  terminator     rrnG terminator: transcription terminator from the E. coli ribosomal RNA rrnG operon (Albrechtsen et al., 1991)
   6578..6649    +  misc_feature   5' β-globin insulator: insulator upstream of the human β-globin locus (Farrell et al., 2002)
   6654..6700    -  terminator     T7 terminator: transcription terminator for bacteriophage T7 RNA polymerase
   6718..6766    -  polyA_signal   poly(A) signal: synthetic polyadenylation signal
   6847..7150    +  enhancer       CMV enhancer: human cytomegalovirus immediate early enhancer
   7223..7240    -  promoter       CMV promoter (fragment): human cytomegalovirus (CMV) immediate early promoter
   7303..7354    +  promoter       CMVd2 promoter: truncated human cytomegalovirus (CMV) immediate early promoter that yields moderately reduced expression relative to the full-length promoter
