[The description below was written by a language model from this plasmid's Addgene catalogue record and pLannotate feature annotations shown in this document.]
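Description:
pGBW-m4134255 is a mammalian expression plasmid built on the pTwist_CMV_Hygro_6 backbone and carrying the wild-type ORF3a coding sequence of SARS-CoV-2. The full sequence record is about 7.4 kb. In bacteria it is maintained as a high-copy plasmid through a ColE1/pUC-type origin and selected with ampicillin via a complete β-lactamase gene; a short additional bla fragment annotated near the origin appears to be a remnant rather than a functional marker. For selection in mammalian cells, a separate cassette places a hygromycin B phosphotransferase gene under the human ubiquitin C promoter, followed by a synthetic polyadenylation signal.

The ORF3a open reading frame sits downstream of the CMV immediate-early enhancer and promoter; the annotation detects the enhancer plus truncated or fragmentary CMV promoter matches. An SV40 poly(A) region lies downstream of the insert, annotated on the reverse strand. According to the catalogue entry, the backbone supplies a C-terminal tag consisting of a TEV protease cleavage site and an S-tag, which would allow detection or affinity capture of the protein and removal of the tag. These elements were not picked up in the feature table, though there is unannotated space between the end of the ORF3a match and the poly(A) signal. The expression unit is flanked by short 5' and 3' β-globin insulator elements, along with T7 and rrnG terminators and an upstream synthetic poly(A) signal, an arrangement that presumably limits transcriptional read-through from neighbouring regions.

ORF3a encodes a viroporin-like accessory protein implicated in lysosomal virion egress and disruption of autophagy. The plasmid is intended for expressing this protein in mammalian cells, with hygromycin offering the option of selecting stably transfected cells.
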