Addgene plasmid #152690: pGBW-m4134255
Purpose: Mammalian expression plasmid for SARS-CoV-2 ORF3a protein
Depositing lab: Ginkgo Bioworks & Benjie Chen. Depositing organization: Ginkgo Bioworks.
Backbone
  Vector backbone: pTwist_CMV_Hygro_6
  Backbone size w/o insert (bp): 6525
  Vector type: Mammalian Expression
  Selectable markers: Hygromycin
Growth in bacteria
  Bacterial resistance: Ampicillin, 100 μg/mL
  Growth temperature: 37°C
  Growth strain: DH5alpha
  Copy number: High Copy
Gene/Insert
  Gene/Insert name: SARS-CoV-2 ORF3a protein
  Species: Severe acute respiratory syndrome coronavirus 2
  Insert size (bp): 821
  Mutation: wt
  Entrez Gene: ORF3a (a.k.a. GU280_gp03)
  Promoter: CMV
  Tag / fusion protein: Cleavable TEV;S-tag (C terminal on backbone)
  Cloning method: Unknown
Resource information
  A portion of this plasmid was derived from a plasmid made by: GinkgoBioworks
Depositor comments: NCBI reference sequence: YP_009724391.1
How to cite: pGBW-m4134255 was a gift from Ginkgo Bioworks & Benjie Chen (Addgene plasmid # 152690 ; http://n2t.net/addgene:152690 ; RRID:Addgene_152690)
